>Addgene plasmid #188455 | His_Naa80d in pTYB12 | addgene full sequence | sequence record 373115 | Addgene Partial NGS Result
GGCGTCCTGCCCGCCACCCTCCGGGCCGTTGCTTCACAACGTTCAAATCCGCTCCCGGCGGATTTGTCCT
ACTCAGGAGAGCGTTCACCGACAAACAACAGATAAAACGAAAGGCCCAGTCTTCCGACTGAGCCTTTCGT
TTTATTTGATGCCTGGCAGTTCCCTACTCTCGCGTTAACGCTAGCATGGATGTTTTCCCAGTCACGACGT
TGTAAAACGACGGCCAGTCTTAAGCTCGGGCCCCAAATAATGATTTTATTTTGACTGATAGTGACCTGTT
CGTTGCAACAAATTGATGAGCAATGCTTTTTTATAATGCCAACTTTGTACAAAAAAGCAGGCTCCGCGGC
CGCCCCCTTCACCTATAGGGGGGAAAAAAAGGTAGTCATCAGATATATATTTTGGTAAGAAAATATAGAA
ATGAATAATTTCACGTTTAACGAAGAGGAGATGACGTGTGTTCCTTCGAACCCGAGTTTTGTTCGTCTAT
AAATAGCACCTTCTCTTCTCCTTCTTCCTCACTTCCATCTTTTTAGCTTCACTATCTCTCTATAATCGGT
TTTATCTTTCTCTAAGTCACAACCCAAAAAAACAAAGTAGAGAAGAATCTGTAAGAGACCATTAGGCACC
CCAGGCTTTACACTTTATGCTTCCGGCTCGTATAATGTGTGGATTTTGAGTTAGGAGCCGTCGAGATTTT
CAGGAGCTAAGGAAGCTAAAATGGAGAAAAAAATCACTGGATATACCACCGTTGATATATCCCAATGGCA
TCGTAAAGAACATTTTGAGGCATTTCAGTCAGTTGCTCAATGTACCTATAACCAGACCGTTCAGCTGGAT
ATTACGGCCTTTTTAAAGACCGTAAAGAAAAATAAGCACAAGTTTTATCCGGCCTTTATTCACATTCTTG
CCCGCCTGATGAATGCTCATCCGGAGTTCCGTATGGCAATGAAAGACGGTGAGCTGGTGATATGGGATAG
TGTTCACCCTTGTTACACCGTTTTCCATGAGCAAACTGAAACGTTTTCATCGCTCTGGAGTGAATACCAC
GACGATTTCCGGCAGTTTCTACACATATATTCGCAAGATGTGGCGTGTTACGGTGAAAACCTGGCCTATT
TCCCTAAAGGGTTTATTGAGAATATGTTTTTCGTCTCAGCCAATCCCTGGGTGAGTTTCACCAGTTTTGA
TTTAAACGTGGCCAATATGGACAACTTCTTCGCCCCCGTTTTCACCATGGGCAAATATTATACGCAAGGC
GACAAGGTGCTGATGCCGCTGGCGATTCAGGTTCATCATGCCGTTTGTGATGGCTTCCATGTCGGCAGAA
TGCTTAATGAATTACAACAGTACTGCGATGAGTGGCAGGGCGGGGCGTAAACGCGTGGAGCCGGCTTACT
AAAAGCCAGATAACAGTATGCGTATTTGCGCGCTGATTTTTGCGGTATAAGAATATATACTGATATGTAT
ACCCGAAGTATGTCAAAAAGAGGTATGCTATGAAGCAGCGTATTACAGTGACAGTTGACAGCGACAGCTA
TCAGTTGCTCAAGGCATATATGATGTCAATATCTCCGGTCTGGTAAGCACAACCATGCAGAATGAAGCCC
GTCGTCTGCGTGCCGAACGCTGGAAAGCGGAAAATCAGGAAGGGATGGCTGAGGTCGCCCGGTTTATTGA
AATGAACGGCTCTTTTGCTGACGAGAACAGGGGCTGGTGAAATGCAGTTTAAGGTTTACACCTATAAAAG
AGAGAGCCGTTATCGTCTGTTTGTGGATGTACAGAGTGATATTATTGACACGCCCGGCCGACGGATGGTG
ATCCCCCTGGCCAGTGCACGTCTGCTGTCAGATAAAGTCTCCCGTGAACTTTACCCGGTGGTGCATATCG
GGGATGAAAGCTGGCGCATGATGACCACCGATATGGCCAGTGTGCCGGTTTCCGTTATCGGGGAAGAAGT
GGCTGATCTCAGCCACCGCGAAAATGACATCAAAAACGCCATTAACCTGATGTTCTGGGGAATATAAATG
TCAGGCTCCCTTATACACAGCCAGTCTGCACCTCGACGGTCTCACATTGGCTCTTCTTACTACAATGAAA
AAGGCCGAGGCAAAACGCCTAAAATCACTTGAGAATCAATTCTTTTTACTGTCCATTTAAGCTATCTTTT
ATAAACGTGTCTTATTTTCTATCTCTTTTGTTTAAACTAAGAAACTATAGTATTTTGTCTAAAACAAAAC
ATGAAAGAACAGATTAGATCTCATCTTTAGTCTCAAGGGTGGGCGCGCCGACCCAGCTTTCTTGTACAAA
GTTGGCATTATAAGAAAGCATTGCTTATCAATTTGTTGCAACGAACAGGTCACTATCAGTCAAAATAAAA
TCATTATTTGCCATCCAGCTGATATCCCCTATAGTGAGTCGTATTACATGGTCATAGCTGTTTCCTGGCA
GCTCTGGCCCGTGTCTCAAAATCTCTGATGTTACATTGCACAAGATAAAAATATATCATCATGATCAGTC
CTGCTCCTCGGCCACGAAGTGCACGCAGTTGCCGGCCGGGTCGCGCAGGGCGAACTCCCGCCCCCACGGC
TGCTCGCCGATCTCGGTCATGGCCGGCCCGGAGGCGTCCCGGAAGTTCGTGGACACGACCTCCGACCACT
CGGCGTACAGCTCGTCCAGGCCGCGCACCCACACCCAGGCCAGGGTGTTGTCCGGCACCACCTGGTCCTG
GACCGCGCTGATGAACAGGGTCACGTCGTCCCGGACCACACCGGCGAAGTCGTCCTCCACGAAGTCCCGG
GAGAACCCGAGCCGGTCGGTCCAGAACTCGACCGCTCCGGCGACGTCGCGCGCGGTGAGCACCGGAACGG
CACTGGTCAACTTGGCCATGGTTTAGTTCCTCACCTTGTCGTATTATACTATGCCGATATACTATGCCGA
TGATTAATTGTCAACACGTGCTGATCATGACCAAAATCCCTTAACGTGAGTTACGCGTCGTTCCACTGAG
CGTCAGACCCCGTAGAAAAGATCAAAGGATCTTCTTGAGATCCTTTTTTTCTGCGCGTAATCTGCTGCTT
GCAAACAAAAAAACCACCGCTACCAGCGGTGGTTTGTTTGCCGGATCAAGAGCTACCAACTCTTTTTCCG
AAGGTAACTGGCTTCAGCAGAGCGCAGATACCAAATACTGTTCTTCTAGTGTAGCCGTAGTTAGGCCACC
ACTTCAAGAACTCTGTAGCACCGCCTACATACCTCGCTCTGCTAATCCTGTTACCAGTGGCTGCTGCCAG
TGGCGATAAGTCGTGTCTTACCGGGTTGGACTCAAGACGATAGTTACCGGATAAGGCGCAGCGGTCGGGC
TGAACGGGGGGTTCGTGCACACAGCCCAGCTTGGAGCGAACGACCTACACCGAACTGAGATACCTACAGT
ATCCGGTAAGCGGCAGGGTCGGAACAGGAGAGCGCACGAGGGAGCTTCCAGGGGGAAACGCCTGGTATCT
TTATAGTCCTGTCGGGTTTCGCCACCTCTGACTTGAGCGTCGATTTTTGTGATGCTCGTCAGGGGGGCGG
AGCCTATGGAAAAACGCCAGCAACGCGGCCTTTTTACGGTTCCTGGCCTTTTGCTGGCCTTTTGCTCACA
TGTTCTTTCCTGCGTTATCCCCTGATTCTGTGGATAACCGTATTACCGCCTTTGAGTGAGCTGATACCGC
TCGCCGCAGCCGAACGACCGAGCGCAGCGAGTCAGTGAGCGAGGAAGCTATGGTGCACTCTCAGTACAAT
CTGCTCTGATGCCGCATAGTTAAGCCAGTATACACTCCGCTATCGCTACGTGACTGGGTCATGGCTGCGC
CCCGACACCCGCCAACACCCGCTGACGCGCCCTGACGGGCTTGTCTGCTCCCGGCATCCGCTTACAGACA
AGCTGTGACCGTCTCCGGGAGCTGCATGTGTCAGAGGTTTTCACCGTCATCACCGAAACGCGCGAGGCAG
CTGCGGTAAAGCTCATCAGCGTGGTCGTGCAGCGATTCACAGATGTCTGCCTGTTCATCCGCGTCCAGCT
CGTTGAGTTTCTCCAGAAGCGTTAATGTCTGGCTTCTGATAAAGCGGGCCATGTTAAGGGCGGTTTTTTC
CTGTTTGGTCACTGATGCCTCCGTGTAAGGGGGATTTCTGTTCATGGGGGTAATGATACCGATGAAACGA
GAGAGGATGCTCACGATACGGGTTACTGATGATGAACATGCCCGGTTACTGGAACGTTGTGAGGGTAAAC
AACTGGCGGTATGGATGCGGCGGGACCAGAGAAAAATCACTCAGGGTCAATGCCAGCCGAACGCCAGCAA
GACGTAGCCCAGCGCGTCGGCCGCCATGCCGGCGATAATGGCCTGCTTCTCGCCGAAACGTTTGGTGGCG
GGACCAGTGACGAAGGCTTGAGCGAGGGCGTGCAAGATTCCGAATACCGCAAGCGACAGGCCGATCATCG
TCGCGCTCCAGCGAAAGCGGTCCTCGCCGAAAATGACCCAGAGCGCTGCCGGCACCTGTCCTACGAGTTG
CATGATAAAGAAGACAGTCATAAGTGCGGCGACGATAGTCATGCCCCGCGCCCACCGGAAGGAGCTGACT
GGGTTGAAGGCTCTCAAGGGCATCGGTCGAGATCCCGGTGCCTAATGAGTGAGCTAACTTACATTAATTG
CGTTGCGCTCACTGCCCGCTTTCCAGTCGGGAAACCTGTCGTGCCAGCTGCATTAATGAATCGGCCAACG
CGCGGGGAGAGGCGGTTTGCGTATTGGGCGCCAGGGTGGNTTTTTCTTTTCACCAGTGAGACGGGCAACA
GCTGATTGCCCTTCACCGCCTGGCCCTGAGAGAGTTGCAGCAAGCGGTCCACGCTGGTTTGCCCCAGCAG
GCGAAAATCCTGTTTGATGGTGGTTAACGGCGGGATATAACATGAGCTGTCTTCGGTATCGTCGTATCCC
ACTACCGAGATATCCGCACCAACGCGCAGCCCGGACTCGGTAATGGCGCGCATTGCGCCCAGCGCCATCT
GATCGTTGGCAACCAGCATCGCAGTGGGAACGATGCCCTCATTCAGCATTTGCATGGTTTGTTGAAAACC
GGACATGGCACTCCAGTCGCCTTCCCGTTCCGCTATCGGCTGAATTTGATTGCGAGTGAGATATTTATGC
CAGCCAGCCAGACGCAGACGCGCCGAGACAGAACTTAATGGGCCCGCTAACAGCGCGATTTGCTGGTGAC
CCAATGCGACCAGATGCTCCACGCCCAGTCGCGTACCGTCTTCATGGGAGAAAATAATACTGTTGATGGG
TGTCTGGTCAGAGACATCAAGAAATAACGCCGGAACATTAGTGCAGGCAGCTTCCACAGCAATGGCATCC
TGGTCATCCAGCGGATAGTTAATGATCAGCCCACTGACGCGTTGCGCGAGAAGATTGTGCACCGCCGCTT
TACAGGCTTCGACGCCGCTTCGTTCTACCATCGACACCACCACGCTGGCACCCAGTTGATCGGCGCGAGA
TTTAATCGCCGCGACAATTTGCGACGGCGCGTGCAGGGCCAGACTGGAGGTGGCAACGCCAATCAGCAAC
GACTGTTTGCCCGCCAGTTGTTGTGCCACGCGGTTGGGAATGTAATTCAGCTCCGCCATCGCCGCTTCCA
CTTTTTCCCGCGTTTTCGCAGAAACGTGGCTGGCCTGGTTCACCACGCGGGAAACGGTCTGATAAGAGAC
ACCGGCATACTCTGCGACATCGTATAACGTTACTGGTTTCACATTCACCACCCTGAATTGACTCTCTTCC
GGGCGCTATCATGCCATACCGCGAAAGGTTTTGCGCCATTCGATGGTGTCCGGGATCTCGACGCTCTCCC
TTATGCGACTCCTGCATTAGGAAGCAGCCCAGTAGTAGGTTGAGGCCGTTGAGCACCGCCGCCGCAAGGA
ATGGTGCATGCAAGGAGATGGCGCCCAACAGTCCCCCGGCCACGGGGCCTGCCACCATACCCACGCCGAA
ACAAGCGCTCATGAGCCCGAAGTGGCGAGCCCGATCTTCCCCATCGGTGATGTCGGCGATATAGGCGCCA
GCAACCGCACCTGTGGCGCCGGTGATGCCGGCCACGATGCGTCCGGCGTAGAGGATCGAGATCTCGATCC
CGCGAAATTAATACGACTCACTATAGGGGAATTGTGAGCGGATAACAATTCCCCTCTAGAAATAATTTTG
TTTAACTTTAAGAAGGAGATATACTTATGAAAATCGAAGAAGGTAAACTGGTAATCGGTTCCCTGGAGGG
TTGCTTTGCCAAGGGTACCAATGTTTTAATGGCGGATGGGTCTATTGAATGTATTGAAAACATTGAGGTT
GGTAATAAGGTCATGGGTAAAGATGGCAGACCTCGTGAGGTAATTAAATTGCCCAGAGGAAGAGAAACTA
TGTACAGCGTCGTGCAGAAAAGTCAGCACAGAGCCCACAAAAGTGACTCAAGTCGTGAAGTGCCAGAATT
ACTCAAGTTTACGTGTAATGCGACCCATGAGTTGGTTGTTAGAACACCTCGTAGTGTCCGCCGTTTGTCT
CGTACCATTAAGGGTGTCGAATATTTTGAAGTTATTACTTTTGAGATGGGCCAAAAGAAAGCCCCCGACG
GTAGAATTGTTGAGCTTGTCAAGGAAGTTTCAAAGAGCTACCCAATATCTGAGGGGCCTGAGAGAGCCAA
CGAATTAGTAGAATCCTATAGAAAGGCTTCAAATAAAGCTTATTTTGAGTGGACTATTGAGGCCAGAGAT
CTTTCTCTGTTGGGTTCCCATGTTCGTAAAGCTACCTACCAGACTTACGCTCCAATTCTTTATGAGAATG
ACCACTTTTTCGACTACATGCAAAAAAGTAAGTTTCATCTCACCATTGAAGGTCCAAAAGTACTTGCTTA
TTTACTTGGTTTATGGATTGGTGATGGATTGTCTGACAGGGCAACTTTTTCGGTTGATTCCAGAGATACT
TCTTTGATGGAACGTGTTACTGAATATGCTGAAAAGTTGAATTTGTGCGCCGAGTATAAGGACAGAAAAG
AACCACAAGTTGCCAAAACTGTTAATTTGTACTCTAAAGTTGTCAGAGGTGCTAGCACAAATCCTGGTTG
TTGTACAGAATGCTGGTCATCACCATCATCACCATATGAGCCTGGCTGAGTTGACCCTGGAGCCTGTGCA
CCGCCGACCCGAGCTCCTGGATGCTTGTGCTGACCTCATCAATGATCAGTGGCCCCGCAGCCGCACCTCC
CGCCTGCACTCCCTGGGCCAGTCCTCAGATGCCTTCCCCCTCTGCCTGATGCTGCTAAGCCCCCACCCCA
CACTTGAAGCAGCACCCGTTGTGGTGGGCCATGCCCGCCTGTCACGGGTGCTGAACCAGCCCCAGAGCCT
CTTAGTGGAGACAGTGGTGGTGGCCCGGGCCCTGAGGGGCCGTGGCTTTGGCCGCCGCCTCATGGAGGGC
CTGGAGGTCTTTGCTCGGGCCCGGGGCTTCCGCAAGCTGCATCTCACCACCCATGACCAGGTGCACTTCT
ATACCCACCTGGGCTACCAGCTGGGTGAGCCTGTGCAGGGCCTGGTCTTCACCAGCAGACGGCTGCCTGC
CACCCTGCTTAATGCCTTCCCCACAGCCCCCTCTCCCCGGCCACCCAGGAAGGCCCCAAACCTGACTGCC
CAAGCTGCCCCAAGGGGTCCCAAGGGACCTCCATTGCCACCACCCCCTCCCCTACCTGAGTGCCTGACCA
TCTCACCCCCAGTTCCATCAGGGCCCCCTTCAAAAAGCCTGCTGGAGACACAATATCAAAATGTGAGGGG
GCGCCCCATATTCTGGATGGAAAAAGACATCTGACTCGAGCCCGGGTGACTGCAGGAAGGGGATCCGGCT
GCTAACAAAGCCCGAAAGGAAGCTGAGTTGGCTGCTGCCACCGCTGAGCAATAACTAGCATAACCCCTTG
GGGCCTCTAAACGGGTCTTGAGGGGTTTTTTGCTGAAAGGAGGAACTATATCCGGATATCCCGCAAGAGG
CCCGGCAGTACCGGCATAACCAAGCCTATGCCTACAGCATCCAGGGTGACGGTGCCGAGGATGACGATGA
GCGCATTGTTAGATTTCATACACGGTGCCTGACTGCGTTAGCAATTTAACTGTGATAAACTACCGCATTA
AAGCTTGGCACTGGCCGTCGTTTTACAACGTCGTGACTGGGAAAACCCTGGCGTTACCCAACTTAATCGC
CTTGCAGCACATCCCCCTTTCGCCAGCTGGCGTAATAGCGAAGAGGCCCGCACCGATCGCCCTTCCCAAC
AGTTGCGCAGCCTGAATGGCGAATGGCAGCTTGGCTGTTTTGGCGGATGAGATAAGATTTTCAGCCTGAT
ACAGATTAAATCAGAACGCAGAAGCGGTCTGATAAAACAGAATTTGCCTGGCGGCAGTAGCGCGGTGGTC
CCACCTGACCCCATGCCGAACTCAGAAGTGAAACGCCGTAGCGCCGATGGTAGTGTGGGGTCTCCCCATG
CGAGAGTAGGGAACTGCCAGGCATCAAATAAAACGAAAGGCTCAGTCGAAAGACTGGGCCTTTCGTTTTA
TCTGTTGTTTGTCGGTGAACGCTCTCCTGAGTAGGACAAATCCGCCGGGAGCGGATTTGAACGTTGCGAA
GCAACGGCCCGGAGGGTGGCGGGCAGGACGCCCGCCATAAACTGCCAGGCATCAAATTAAGCAGAAGGCC
ATCCTGACGGATGGCCTTTTTGCGTTTCTACAAACTCTTTTGTTTATTTTTCTAAATACATTCAAATATG
TATCCGCTCATGAGACAATAACCCTGATAAATGCTTCAATAATATTGAAAAAGGAAGAGTATGAGTATTC
AACATTTCCGTGTCGCCCTTATTCCCTTTTTTGCGGCATTTTGCCTTCCTGTTTTTGCTCACCCAGAAAC
GCTGGTGAAAGTAAAAGATGCTGAAGATCAGTTGGGTGCACGAGTGGGTTACATCGAACTGGATCTCAAC
AGCGGTAAGATCCTTGAGAGTTTTCGCCCCGAAGAACGTTTCCCAATGATGAGCACTTTTAAAGTTCTGC
TATGTGGCGCGGTATTATCCCGTGTTGACGCCGGGCAAGAGCAACTCGGTCGCCGCATACACTATTCTCA
GAATGACTTGGTTGAGTACTCACCAGTCACAGAAAAGCATCTTACGGATGGCATGACAGTAAGAGAATTA
TGCAGTGCTGCCATAACCATGAGTGATAACACTGCGGCCAACTTACTTCTGACAACGATCGGAGGACCGA
AGGAGCTAACCGCTTTTTTGCACAACATGGGGGATCATGTAACTCGCCTTGATCGTTGCGATCCGGAGCT
GAATGAAGCCATACCAAACGACTTCTGCGCTMGGCCCTTCCGGCTGGCTGGTTTATTGCTGATAAATCTG
GAGCCGGTGAGCGTGGGTCTCGCGGTATCATTGCAGCACTGGGGCCAGATGGTAAGCCCTCCCGTATCGT
AGTTATCTACACGACGGGGAGTCAGGCAACTATGGATGAACGAAATAGACAGATCGCTGAGATAGGTGCC
TCACTGATTAAGCATTGGTAACTGTCAGACCAAGTTTACTCATATATACTTTAGATTGATT
[38 nt withheld, positions 9652-9689]
A
[37 nt withheld, positions 9691-9727]
ATTTTGTTAAAATTCGCGTTAAATTTTTGTTAAATCAGCTCATTTTTTAACCAATAGGCCGAAATCGGCA
AAATCCCTTATAAATCAAAAGAATAGACCGAGATAGGGT
[37 nt withheld, positions 9837-9873]
AAAGAACGTGGACTCCAACGTCAAAGG
[141 nt withheld, positions 9901-10041]
G
[124 nt withheld, positions 10043-10166]
CCCATTCGCCATTCAGGCTGCAAATAAGCGTTGATATTCAGTCAATTACAAACATTAATAACGAAGAGAT
GACAGAAAAATTTTCATTCTGTGACAGAGAAAAAGTAGCCGAAGATGACGGTTTGTCACATGGAGTTGGC
AGGATGTTTGATTAAAAACATAAC
Features (pLannotate 1.2.2; 39 found; start..end, strand, type, name):
    102..145     +  terminator     rrnB T1 terminator: Escherichia coli rrnB; transcription terminator T1 from the E. coli rrnB gene
    192..228     -  CDS            lacZα (fragment): LacZα fragment of β-galactosidase; lacZ fragment
    244..343     +  protein_bind   attL1: mutant version of attL; recombination site for the Gateway® LR reaction LR Clonase™
    637..667     +  promoter       lac UV5 promoter: E. coli lac promoter with an "up" mutation
    691..720     +  promoter       cat promoter (fragment): promoter of the E. coli cat gene encoding chloramphenicol acetyltransferase
    721..1377    +  CDS            cat: CAT_ECOLX - Experimental evidence at protein level: Swiss-Prot protein existence level 1. This enzyme is an effector of chloramphenicol resistance in bacteria. From Escherichia coli. This protein is used as a marker in many commonly used cloning vectors, such as pACYC184.
   1559..1717    +  CDS            ccdA (fragment): CCDA_ECO57 - Also known as H, letA. Experimental evidence at protein level: Swiss-Prot protein existence level 1. Antitoxin component of a type II toxin-antitoxin (TA) system which inhibits the post-segregational killing (PSK) of plasmid-free cells, also referred to as a plasmid addiction system. Binds to and blocks the activity of CcdB; will also remove bound CcdB protein from the CcdB-GyrA complex by forming a CcdA-CcdB complex, a process termed rejuvenation. Functions as a transcriptional corepressor for the ccdAB operon, repression also requires CcdB (By similarity). From Escherichia coli
   1722..2024    +  CDS            ccdB: CCDB_ECOLI - Also known as G, letB, letD. Experimental evidence at protein level: Swiss-Prot protein existence level 1. Toxic component of a type II toxin-antitoxin (TA) system, functioning in plasmid maintainence. Responsible for the post- segregational killing (PSK) of plasmid-free cells, also referred to as a plasmid addiction system. Half-life of over 2 hours. Cell killing by CcdB is accompanied by filamentation, defects in chromosome and plasmid segregation, defects in cell division, formation of anucleate cells, decreased DNA synthesis and plasmid loss. Interferes with the activity of DN
   2291..2390    -  protein_bind   attL2: mutant version of attL; recombination site for the Gateway® LR reaction LR Clonase™
   2408..2426    -  promoter       T7 promoter: promoter for bacteriophage T7 RNA polymerase
   2515..2889    -  CDS            BleoR: antibiotic-binding protein; Sh ble from Streptoalloteichus hindustanus; confers resistance to bleomycin, phleomycin, and Zeocin™
   2908..2955    -  promoter       EM7 promoter: synthetic bacterial promoter&nbsp
   3045..3429    +  rep_origin     ori (fragment): high-copy-number ColE1/pMB1/pBR322/pUC origin of replication
   3429..3582    +  rep_origin     ori (fragment): high-copy-number ColE1/pMB1/pBR322/pUC origin of replication
   3759..3849    -  misc_feature   bom (fragment): basis of mobility region from pBR322
   3951..4142    -  CDS            rop: Rop protein, which maintains plasmids at low copy number; rop
   4183..4293    +  CDS            mbeC (fragment): MBEC_ECOLX - Experimental evidence at protein level: Swiss-Prot protein existence level 1. Required for efficient mobilization of ColE1 plasmid and is thus essential to promote the specific transfer of the plasmid during conjugation. Probably functions by inducing DNA bending, helping the MbeA relaxase to melt the DNA around the nic site and cleave the phosphodiester bond. Binds specifically double-stranded DNA (dsDNA) containing the ColE1 oriT but does not recognize the inverted repeat (IR). From Escherichia coli.
   4328..4650    -  CDS            TcR (fragment): tetracycline efflux protein; tet; confers resistance to tetracycline
   4665..4686    -  protein_bind   CAP binding site: CAP binding activates transcription in the presence of cAMP. E. coli catabolite activator protein
   4699..5782    -  CDS            lacI (fragment): lac repressor; lacI; The lac repressor binds to the lac operator to inhibit transcription in E. coli. This inhibition can be relieved by adding lactose or isopropyl-β-D-thiogalactopyranoside (IPTG).
   5783..5860    -  promoter       lacI promoter: lacI
   5868..6147    -  CDS            TcR (fragment): tetracycline efflux protein; tet; confers resistance to tetracycline
   6169..6187    +  promoter       T7 promoter: promoter for bacteriophage T7 RNA polymerase
   6188..6212    +  protein_bind   lac operator: The lac repressor binds to the lac operator to inhibit transcription in E. coli. This inhibition can be relieved by adding lactose or isopropyl-β-D-thiogalactopyranoside (IPTG). lac repressor encoded by lacI
   6227..6249    +  RBS            RBS: efficient ribosome binding site from bacteriophage T7 gene 10 (Olins and Rangwala, 1989)
   6302..7120    +  CDS            Sce VMA intein 5' region: 5' region of the intein from the yeast Vma1 subunit of the vacuolar ATPase (Chong et al., 1998); Saccharomyces cerevisiae VMA1
   7212..7871    +  CDS            NAA80 (fragment): NAA80_HUMAN - Also known as FUS2 From Homo sapiens (Human).
   7908..7957    +  CDS            SET1 (fragment): solubility-enhancement tag derived from T7 phage gene 10B
   7965..8012    +  terminator     T7 terminator: transcription terminator for bacteriophage T7 RNA polymerase
   8035..8139    -  CDS            TcR (fragment): tetracycline efflux protein; tet; confers resistance to tetracycline
   8199..8353    +  CDS            lacZα (fragment): LacZα fragment of β-galactosidase; lacZ fragment
   8446..8561    +  ncRNA          5S rRNA: Accession: RF00001 - 5S ribosomal RNA
   8565..8651    +  terminator     rrnB T1 terminator: Escherichia coli rrnB; transcription terminator T1 from the E. coli rrnB gene
   8743..8770    +  terminator     rrnB T2 terminator: transcription terminator T2 from the E. coli rrnB gene
   8789..8880    +  promoter       AmpR promoter: bla
   8881..9402    +  CDS            AmpR (fragment): β-lactamase; bla; confers resistance to ampicillin, carbenicillin, and related antibiotics
   9401..9610    +  CDS            bla(M) (fragment): β-lactamase lacking the signal sequence; bla(M); allows cytosolic expression of β-lactamase
   9653..10166   -  rep_origin     M13 ori (sequence partly withheld): M13 bacteriophage origin of replication; arrow indicates direction of (+) strand synthesis
  10171..10187   -  CDS            lacZα (fragment): LacZα fragment of β-galactosidase; lacZ fragment
