>Addgene plasmid #188455 | His_Naa80d in pTYB12 | addgene full sequence | sequence record 376896 | Addgene NGS Result
AGAAGGCCATCCTGACGGATGGCCTTTTTGCGTTTCTACAAACTCTTTTGTTTATTTTTCTAAATACATT
CAAATATGTATCCGCTCATGAGACAATAACCCTGATAAATGCTTCAATAATATTGAAAAAGGAAGAGTAT
GAGTATTCAACATTTCCGTGTCGCCCTTATTCCCTTTTTTGCGGCATTTTGCCTTCCTGTTTTTGCTCAC
CCAGAAACGCTGGTGAAAGTAAAAGATGCTGAAGATCAGTTGGGTGCACGAGTGGGTTACATCGAACTGG
ATCTCAACAGCGGTAAGATCCTTGAGAGTTTTCGCCCCGAAGAACGTTTCCCAATGATGAGCACTTTTAA
AGTTCTGCTATGTGGCGCGGTATTATCCCGTGTTGACGCCGGGCAAGAGCAACTCGGTCGCCGCATACAC
TATTCTCAGAATGACTTGGTTGAGTACTCACCAGTCACAGAAAAGCATCTTACGGATGGCATGACAGTAA
GAGAATTATGCAGTGCTGCCATAACCATGAGTGATAACACTGCGGCCAACTTACTTCTGACAACGATCGG
AGGACCGAAGGAGCTAACCGCTTTTTTGCACAACATGGGGGATCATGTAACTCGCCTTGATCGTTGGGAA
CCGGAGCTGAATGAAGCCATACCAAACGACGAGCGTGACACCACGATGCCTGTAGCAATGGCAACAACGT
TGCGCAAACTATTAACTGGCGAACTACTTACTCTAGCTTCCCGGCAACAATTAATAGACTGGATGGAGGC
GGATAAAGTTGCAGGACCACTTCTGCGCTCGGCCCTTCCGGCTGGCTGGTTTATTGCTGATAAATCTGGA
GCCGGTGAGCGTGGGTCTCGCGGTATCATTGCAGCACTGGGGCCAGATGGTAAGCCCTCCCGTATCGTAG
TTATCTACACGACGGGGAGTCAGGCAACTATGGATGAACGAAATAGACAGATCGCTGAGATAGGTGCCTC
ACTGATTAAGCATTGGTAACTGTCAGACCAAGTTTACTCATATATACTTTAGATTGATT
[38 nt withheld, positions 1040-1077]
A
[37 nt withheld, positions 1079-1115]
ATTTTGTTAAAATTCGCGTTAAATTTTTGTTAAATCAGCTCATTTTTTAACCAATAGGCCGAAATCGGCA
AAATCCCTTATAAATCAAAAGAATAGACCGAGATAGGGT
[37 nt withheld, positions 1225-1261]
AAAGAACGTGGACTCCAACGTCAAAGG
[141 nt withheld, positions 1289-1429]
G
[125 nt withheld, positions 1431-1555]
AAAGGATCTAGGTGAAGATCCTTTTTGATAATCTCATGACCAAAATCCCTTAACGTGAGTTTTCGTTCCA
CTGAGCGTCAGACCCCGTAGAAAAGATCAAAGGATCTTCTTGAGATCCTTTTTTTCTGCGCGTAATCTGC
TGCTTGCAAACAAAAAAACCACCGCTACCAGCGGTGGTTTGTTTGCCGGATCAAGAGCTACCAACTCTTT
TTCCGAAGGTAACTGGCTTCAGCAGAGCGCAGATACCAAATACTGTCCTTCTAGTGTAGCCGTAGTTAGG
CCACCACTTCAAGAACTCTGTAGCACCGCCTACATACCTCGCTCTGCTAATCCTGTTACCAGTGGCTGCT
GCCAGTGGCGATAAGTCGTGTCTTACCGGGTTGGACTCAAGACGATAGTTACCGGATAAGGCGCAGCGGT
CGGGCTGAACGGGGGGTTCGTGCACACAGCCCAGCTTGGAGCGAACGACCTACACCGAACTGAGATACCT
ACAGCGTGAGCTATGAGAAAGCGCCACGCTTCCCGAAGGGAGAAAGGCGGACAGGTATCCGGTAAGCGGC
AGGGTCGGAACAGGAGAGCGCACGAGGGAGCTTCCAGGGGGAAACGCCTGGTATCTTTATAGTCCTGTCG
GGTTTCGCCACCTCTGACTTGAGCGTCGATTTTTGTGATGCTCGTCAGGGGGGCGGAGCCTATGGAAAAA
CGCCAGCAACGCGGCCTTTTTACGGTTCCTGGCCTTTTGCTGGCCTTTTGCTCACATGTTCTTTCCTGCG
TTATCCCCTGATTCTGTGGATAACCGTATTACCGCCTTTGAGTGAGCTGATACCGCTCGCCGCAGCCGAA
CGACCGAGCGCAGCGAGTCAGTGAGCGAGGAAGCTATGGTGCACTCTCAGTACAATCTGCTCTGATGCCG
CATAGTTAAGCCAGTATACACTCCGCTATCGCTACGTGACTGGGTCATGGCTGCGCCCCGACACCCGCCA
ACACCCGCTGACGCGCCCTGACGGGCTTGTCTGCTCCCGGCATCCGCTTACAGACAAGCTGTGACCGTCT
CCGGGAGCTGCATGTGTCAGAGGTTTTCACCGTCATCACCGAAACGCGCGAGGCAGCTGCGGTAAAGCTC
ATCAGCGTGGTCGTGCAGCGATTCACAGATGTCTGCCTGTTCATCCGCGTCCAGCTCGTTGAGTTTCTCC
AGAAGCGTTAATGTCTGGCTTCTGATAAAGCGGGCCATGTTAAGGGCGGTTTTTTCCTGTTTGGTCACTG
ATGCCTCCGTGTAAGGGGGATTTCTGTTCATGGGGGTAATGATACCGATGAAACGAGAGAGGATGCTCAC
GATACGGGTTACTGATGATGAACATGCCCGGTTACTGGAACGTTGTGAGGGTAAACAACTGGCGGTATGG
ATGCGGCGGGACCAGAGAAAAATCACTCAGGGTCAATGCCAGCCGAACGCCAGCAAGACGTAGCCCAGCG
CGTCGGCCGCCATGCCGGCGATAATGGCCTGCTTCTCGCCGAAACGTTTGGTGGCGGGACCAGTGACGAA
GGCTTGAGCGAGGGCGTGCAAGATTCCGAATACCGCAAGCGACAGGCCGATCATCGTCGCGCTCCAGCGA
AAGCGGTCCTCGCCGAAAATGACCCAGAGCGCTGCCGGCACCTGTCCTACGAGTTGCATGATAAAGAAGA
CAGTCATAAGTGCGGCGACGATAGTCATGCCCCGCGCCCACCGGAAGGAGCTGACTGGGTTGAAGGCTCT
CAAGGGCATCGGTCGAGATCCCGGTGCCTAATGAGTGAGCTAACTTACATTAATTGCGTTGCGCTCACTG
CCCGCTTTCCAGTCGGGAAACCTGTCGTGCCAGCTGCATTAATGAATCGGCCAACGCGCGGGGAGAGGCG
GTTTGCGTATTGGGCGCCAGGGTGGTTTTTCTTTTCACCAGTGAGACGGGCAACAGCTGATTGCCCTTCA
CCGCCTGGCCCTGAGAGAGTTGCAGCAAGCGGTCCACGCTGGTTTGCCCCAGCAGGCGAAAATCCTGTTT
GATGGTGGTTAACGGCGGGATATAACATGAGCTGTCTTCGGTATCGTCGTATCCCACTACCGAGATATCC
GCACCAACGCGCAGCCCGGACTCGGTAATGGCGCGCATTGCGCCCAGCGCCATCTGATCGTTGGCAACCA
GCATCGCAGTGGGAACGATGCCCTCATTCAGCATTTGCATGGTTTGTTGAAAACCGGACATGGCACTCCA
GTCGCCTTCCCGTTCCGCTATCGGCTGAATTTGATTGCGAGTGAGATATTTATGCCAGCCAGCCAGACGC
AGACGCGCCGAGACAGAACTTAATGGGCCCGCTAACAGCGCGATTTGCTGGTGACCCAATGCGACCAGAT
GCTCCACGCCCAGTCGCGTACCGTCTTCATGGGAGAAAATAATACTGTTGATGGGTGTCTGGTCAGAGAC
ATCAAGAAATAACGCCGGAACATTAGTGCAGGCAGCTTCCACAGCAATGGCATCCTGGTCATCCAGCGGA
TAGTTAATGATCAGCCCACTGACGCGTTGCGCGAGAAGATTGTGCACCGCCGCTTTACAGGCTTCGACGC
CGCTTCGTTCTACCATCGACACCACCACGCTGGCACCCAGTTGATCGGCGCGAGATTTAATCGCCGCGAC
AATTTGCGACGGCGCGTGCAGGGCCAGACTGGAGGTGGCAACGCCAATCAGCAACGACTGTTTGCCCGCC
AGTTGTTGTGCCACGCGGTTGGGAATGTAATTCAGCTCCGCCATCGCCGCTTCCACTTTTTCCCGCGTTT
TCGCAGAAACGTGGCTGGCCTGGTTCACCACGCGGGAAACGGTCTGATAAGAGACACCGGCATACTCTGC
GACATCGTATAACGTTACTGGTTTCACATTCACCACCCTGAATTGACTCTCTTCCGGGCGCTATCATGCC
ATACCGCGAAAGGTTTTGCGCCATTCGATGGTGTCCGGGATCTCGACGCTCTCCCTTATGCGACTCCTGC
ATTAGGAAGCAGCCCAGTAGTAGGTTGAGGCCGTTGAGCACCGCCGCCGCAAGGAATGGTGCATGCAAGG
AGATGGCGCCCAACAGTCCCCCGGCCACGGGGCCTGCCACCATACCCACGCCGAAACAAGCGCTCATGAG
CCCGAAGTGGCGAGCCCGATCTTCCCCATCGGTGATGTCGGCGATATAGGCGCCAGCAACCGCACCTGTG
GCGCCGGTGATGCCGGCCACGATGCGTCCGGCGTAGAGGATCGAGATCTCGATCCCGCGAAATTAATACG
ACTCACTATAGGGGAATTGTGAGCGGATAACAATTCCCCTCTAGAAATAATTTTGTTTAACTTTAAGAAG
GAGATATACTTATGAAAATCGAAGAAGGTAAACTGGTAATCGGTTCCCTGGAGGGTTGCTTTGCCAAGGG
TACCAATGTTTTAATGGCGGATGGGTCTATTGAATGTATTGAAAACATTGAGGTTGGTAATAAGGTCATG
GGTAAAGATGGCAGACCTCGTGAGGTAATTAAATTGCCCAGAGGAAGAGAAACTATGTACAGCGTCGTGC
AGAAAAGTCAGCACAGAGCCCACAAAAGTGACTCAAGTCGTGAAGTGCCAGAATTACTCAAGTTTACGTG
TAATGCGACCCATGAGTTGGTTGTTAGAACACCTCGTAGTGTCCGCCGTTTGTCTCGTACCATTAAGGGT
GTCGAATATTTTGAAGTTATTACTTTTGAGATGGGCCAAAAGAAAGCCCCCGACGGTAGAATTGTTGAGC
TTGTCAAGGAAGTTTCAAAGAGCTACCCAATATCTGAGGGGCCTGAGAGAGCCAACGAATTAGTAGAATC
CTATAGAAAGGCTTCAAATAAAGCTTATTTTGAGTGGACTATTGAGGCCAGAGATCTTTCTCTGTTGGGT
TCCCATGTTCGTAAAGCTACCTACCAGACTTACGCTCCAATTCTTTATGAGAATGACCACTTTTTCGACT
ACATGCAAAAAAGTAAGTTTCATCTCACCATTGAAGGTCCAAAAGTACTTGCTTATTTACTTGGTTTATG
GATTGGTGATGGATTGTCTGACAGGGCAACTTTTTCGGTTGATTCCAGAGATACTTCTTTGATGGAACGT
GTTACTGAATATGCTGAAAAGTTGAATTTGTGCGCCGAGTATAAGGACAGAAAAGAACCACAAGTTGCCA
AAACTGTTAATTTGTACTCTAAAGTTGTCAGAGGTGCTAGCACAAATCCTGGTGTATCCGCTTGGCAGGT
CAACACAGCTTATACTGCGGGACAATTGGTCACATATAACGGCAAGACGTATAAATGTTTGCAGCCCCAC
ACCTCCTTGGCAGGATGGGAACCATCCAACGTTCCTGCCTTGTGGCAGCTTCAAGGTGGCCATGGTGGTA
TTCGCAATAATCTTAATACTGAGAATCCATTATGGGACGCTATTGTTGGCTTAGGATTCTTGAAGGACGG
TGTCAAAAATATTCCTTCTTTCTTGTCTACGGACAATATCGGTACTCGTGAAACATTTCTTGCTGGTCTA
ATTGATTCTGATGGCTATGTTACTGATGAGCATGGTATTAAAGCAACAATAAAGACAATTCATACTTCTG
TCAGAGATGGTTTGGTTTCCCTTGCTCGTTCTTTAGGCTTAGTAGTCTCGGTTAACGCAGAACCTGCTAA
GGTTGACATGAATGTCACCAAACATAAAATTAGTTATGCTATTTATATGTCTGGTGGAGATGTTTTGCTT
AACGTTCTTTCGAAGTGTGCCGGCTCTAAAAAATTCAGGCCTGCTCCCGCCGCTGCTTTTGCACGTGAGT
GCCGCGGATTTTATTTCGAGTTACAAGAATTGAAGGAAGACGATTATTATGGGATTACTTTATCTGATGA
TTCTGATCATCAGTTTTTGCTTGGATCCCAGGTTGTTGTACAGAATGCTGGTCATCACCATCATCACCAT
ATGAGCCTGGCTGAGTTGACCCTGGAGCCTGTGCACCGCCGACCCGAGCTCCTGGATGCTTGTGCTGACC
TCATCAATGATCAGTGGCCCCGCAGCCGCACCTCCCGCCTGCACTCCCTGGGCCAGTCCTCAGATGCCTT
CCCCCTCTGCCTGATGCTGCTAAGCCCCCACCCCACACTTGAAGCAGCACCCGTTGTGGTGGGCCATGCC
CGCCTGTCACGGGTGCTGAACCAGCCCCAGAGCCTCTTAGTGGAGACAGTGGTGGTGGCCCGGGCCCTGA
GGGGCCGTGGCTTTGGCCGCCGCCTCATGGAGGGCCTGGAGGTCTTTGCTCGGGCCCGGGGCTTCCGCAA
GCTGCATCTCACCACCCATGACCAGGTGCACTTCTATACCCACCTGGGCTACCAGCTGGGTGAGCCTGTG
CAGGGCCTGGTCTTCACCAGCAGACGGCTGCCTGCCACCCTGCTTAATGCCTTCCCCACAGCCCCCTCTC
CCCGGCCACCCAGGAAGGCCCCAAACCTGACTGCCCAAGCTGCCCCAAGGGGTCCCAAGGGACCTCCATT
GCCACCACCCCCTCCCCTACCTGAGTGCCTGACCATCTCACCCCCAGTTCCATCAGGGCCCCCTTCAAAA
AGCCTGCTGGAGACACAATATCAAAATGTGAGGGGGCGCCCCATATTCTGGATGGAAAAAGACATCTGAC
TCGAGCCCGGGTGACTGCAGGAAGGGGATCCGGCTGCTAACAAAGCCCGAAAGGAAGCTGAGTTGGCTGC
TGCCACCGCTGAGCAATAACTAGCATAACCCCTTGGGGCCTCTAAACGGGTCTTGAGGGGTTTTTTGCTG
AAAGGAGGAACTATATCCGGATATCCCGCAAGAGGCCCGGCAGTACCGGCATAACCAAGCCTATGCCTAC
AGCATCCAGGGTGACGGTGCCGAGGATGACGATGAGCGCATTGTTAGATTTCATACACGGTGCCTGACTG
CGTTAGCAATTTAACTGTGATAAACTACCGCATTAAAGCTTGGCACTGGCCGTCGTTTTACAACGTCGTG
ACTGGGAAAACCCTGGCGTTACCCAACTTAATCGCCTTGCAGCACATCCCCCTTTCGCCAGCTGGCGTAA
TAGCGAAGAGGCCCGCACCGATCGCCCTTCCCAACAGTTGCGCAGCCTGAATGGCGAATGGCAGCTTGGC
TGTTTTGGCGGATGAGATAAGATTTTCAGCCTGATACAGATTAAATCAGAACGCAGAAGCGGTCTGATAA
AACAGAATTTGCCTGGCGGCAGTAGCGCGGTGGTCCCACCTGACCCCATGCCGAACTCAGAAGTGAAACG
CCGTAGCGCCGATGGTAGTGTGGGGTCTCCCCATGCGAGAGTAGGGAACTGCCAGGCATCAAATAAAACG
AAAGGCTCAGTCGAAAGACTGGGCCTTTCGTTTTATCTGTTGTTTGTCGGTGAACGCTCTCCTGAGTAGG
ACAAATCCGCCGGGAGCGGATTTGAACGTTGCGAAGCAACGGCCCGGAGGGTGGCGGGCAGGACGCCCGC
CATAAACTGCCAGGCATCAAATTAAGC
Features (pLannotate 1.2.2; 26 found; start..end, strand, type, name):
      1..28      +  terminator     rrnB T2 terminator: transcription terminator T2 from the E. coli rrnB gene
     47..138     +  promoter       AmpR promoter: bla
    139..999     +  CDS            AmpR: β-lactamase; bla; confers resistance to ampicillin, carbenicillin, and related antibiotics
   1041..1554    -  rep_origin     M13 ori (sequence partly withheld): M13 bacteriophage origin of replication; arrow indicates direction of (+) strand synthesis
   1665..2253    +  rep_origin     ori: high-copy-number ColE1/pMB1/pBR322/pUC origin of replication
   2430..2520    -  misc_feature   bom (fragment): basis of mobility region from pBR322
   2622..2813    -  CDS            rop: Rop protein, which maintains plasmids at low copy number; rop
   2854..2964    +  CDS            mbeC (fragment): MBEC_ECOLX - Experimental evidence at protein level: Swiss-Prot protein existence level 1. Required for efficient mobilization of ColE1 plasmid and is thus essential to promote the specific transfer of the plasmid during conjugation. Probably functions by inducing DNA bending, helping the MbeA relaxase to melt the DNA around the nic site and cleave the phosphodiester bond. Binds specifically double-stranded DNA (dsDNA) containing the ColE1 oriT but does not recognize the inverted repeat (IR). From Escherichia coli.
   2999..3321    -  CDS            TcR (fragment): tetracycline efflux protein; tet; confers resistance to tetracycline
   3336..3357    -  protein_bind   CAP binding site: CAP binding activates transcription in the presence of cAMP. E. coli catabolite activator protein
   3370..4452    -  CDS            lacI: lac repressor; lacI; The lac repressor binds to the lac operator to inhibit transcription in E. coli. This inhibition can be relieved by adding lactose or isopropyl-β-D-thiogalactopyranoside (IPTG).
   4453..4530    -  promoter       lacI promoter: lacI
   4538..4817    -  CDS            TcR (fragment): tetracycline efflux protein; tet; confers resistance to tetracycline
   4839..4857    +  promoter       T7 promoter: promoter for bacteriophage T7 RNA polymerase
   4858..4882    +  protein_bind   lac operator: The lac repressor binds to the lac operator to inhibit transcription in E. coli. This inhibition can be relieved by adding lactose or isopropyl-β-D-thiogalactopyranoside (IPTG). lac repressor encoded by lacI
   4897..4919    +  RBS            RBS: efficient ribosome binding site from bacteriophage T7 gene 10 (Olins and Rangwala, 1989)
   4972..5790    +  CDS            Sce VMA intein 5' region: 5' region of the intein from the yeast Vma1 subunit of the vacuolar ATPase (Chong et al., 1998); Saccharomyces cerevisiae VMA1
   5797..5949    +  CDS            CBD: chitin binding domain from chitinase A1 (Watanabe et al., 1994); Bacillus circulans chiA
   5953..6500    +  CDS            Sce VMA intein 3' region (fragment): modified 3' region of the intein from the yeast Vma1 subunit of the vacuolar ATPase (Chong et al., 1998); Saccharomyces cerevisiae VMA1; C-terminal cleavage of this intein can be induced by thiols.
   6562..7221    +  CDS            NAA80 (fragment): NAA80_HUMAN - Also known as FUS2 From Homo sapiens (Human).
   7258..7307    +  CDS            SET1 (fragment): solubility-enhancement tag derived from T7 phage gene 10B
   7315..7362    +  terminator     T7 terminator: transcription terminator for bacteriophage T7 RNA polymerase
   7385..7489    -  CDS            TcR (fragment): tetracycline efflux protein; tet; confers resistance to tetracycline
   7549..7703    +  CDS            lacZα (fragment): LacZα fragment of β-galactosidase; lacZ fragment
   7796..7911    +  ncRNA          5S rRNA: Accession: RF00001 - 5S ribosomal RNA
   7915..8001    +  terminator     rrnB T1 terminator: Escherichia coli rrnB; transcription terminator T1 from the E. coli rrnB gene
