[The description below was written by a language model from this plasmid's Addgene catalogue record and pLannotate feature annotations shown in this document.]
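Description:
His_Naa80d in pTYB12 is a bacterial expression plasmid built on the pTYB12 backbone, an intein-mediated purification vector, for producing human Naa80, the N-terminal acetyltransferase that acts on actin, in E. coli. It carries a ColE1/pMB1-type origin together with the rop gene and a bom fragment, an M13 phage origin, and an ampicillin resistance gene (β-lactamase) under its own promoter for selection. The catalogue lists it as high copy. Remnants of tetracycline resistance and lacZα sequences, a 5S rRNA segment and rrnB terminators are backbone leftovers.

The expression cassette is driven by a T7 promoter with an adjacent lac operator and the T7 gene 10 ribosome binding site. A plasmid-borne lacI gene supplies repressor, so expression is IPTG-inducible in hosts providing T7 RNA polymerase. The open reading frame starts with the Saccharomyces cerevisiae VMA1 intein, which is interrupted by the Bacillus circulans chitin binding domain, and continues into the NAA80 coding region cloned between NdeI and XhoI, ending at a T7 terminator. The record also states a 6xHis tag N-terminal to the insert, though it is not annotated separately. The gene is annotated as a fragment, consistent with the "delta" in the name, although the exact truncation is not stated and the mutation field reads WT. The fusion can be captured on chitin resin and thiol-induced cleavage at the intein C-terminus releases the His-tagged enzyme.

Two sequence records accompany the entry. The 8,092 nt assembly matches backbone plus insert. The 10,330 nt partial result also contains a Gateway-type attL1/attL2 cassette with cat, ccdB and a Zeocin marker and lacks the CBD and the intein 3' region, so it does not correspond to the described plasmid and may be an assembly artefact.
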