Addgene plasmid #188455: His_Naa80d in pTYB12
Purpose: Express in E. coli human Naa80 delta (actin's N-terminal acetyl transferase) with N-terminal intein-chitin binding domain tag and 6xHis tag.
Depositing lab: Roberto Dominguez. Depositing organization: University of Pennsylvania. Publication: A solution to the long-standing problem of actin expression and purification. Ceron RH, Carman PJ, Rebowski G, Boczkowska M, Heuckeroth RO, Dominguez R. Proc Natl Acad Sci U S A. 2022 Oct 11;119(41):e2209150119. doi: 10.1073/pnas.2209150119. Epub 2022 Oct 5. PubMed 36197995.
Backbone
  Vector backbone: pTYB12
  Backbone manufacturer: NEB
  Backbone size w/o insert (bp): 7376
  Vector type: Bacterial Expression
Growth in bacteria
  Bacterial resistance: Ampicillin, 100 μg/mL
  Growth temperature: 37°C
  Growth strain: DH5alpha
  Copy number: High Copy
Gene/Insert
  Gene/Insert name: Naa80
  Species: H. sapiens (human)
  Insert size (bp): 717
  Mutation: WT
  Entrez Gene: NAA80 (a.k.a. FUS-2, FUS2, HsNAAA80, NAT6)
  Promoter: T7
  Tag / fusion protein: intein-CBD, 6xHis (N terminal on insert)
  Cloning method: Restriction Enzyme; 5′ cloning site NdeI (not destroyed); 3′ cloning site XhoI (not destroyed)
  Sequencing primers: 5′ T7_for; 3′ T7_term
Terms and licenses: Academic/Nonprofit Terms; Industry Terms: Not Available to Industry
How to cite: His_Naa80d in pTYB12 was a gift from Roberto Dominguez (Addgene plasmid # 188455 ; http://n2t.net/addgene:188455 ; RRID:Addgene_188455)
